Addgene plasmid #31010: pNN4
Depositing lab: Adam Bogdanove & Daniel Voytas. Depositing organization: University of Minnesota. Publication: Efficient design and assembly of custom TALEN and other TAL effector-based constructs for DNA targeting. Cermak T, Doyle EL, Christian M, Wang L, Zhang Y, Schmidt C, Baller JA, Somia NV, Bogdanove AJ, Voytas DF. Nucleic Acids Res. 2011 Jul;39(12):e82. doi: 10.1093/nar/gkr218 PubMed 21493687.
Backbone
  Vector backbone: pTC14
  Backbone size w/o insert (bp): 2989
Growth in bacteria
  Bacterial resistance: Tetracycline, 10 μg/mL
  Growth temperature: 37°C
  Growth strain: DH5alpha
  Growth instructions: DH10B/LB+antibiotics
  Copy number: High Copy
Gene/Insert
  Gene/Insert name: repeat NN4
  Species: Xanthamonas oryzae
  Insert size (bp): 104
  Cloning method: Restriction Enzyme; 5′ cloning site XbaI (not destroyed); 3′ cloning site XhoI (not destroyed)
  Sequencing primers: 5′ pTC14_F2 (caagcctgattgggagaaaa)
Terms and licenses: Academic/Nonprofit Terms; Industry Terms: Not Available to Industry
How to cite: pNN4 was a gift from Adam Bogdanove & Daniel Voytas (Addgene plasmid # 31010 ; http://n2t.net/addgene:31010 ; RRID:Addgene_31010)
