[The description below was written by a language model from this plasmid's Addgene catalogue record and pLannotate feature annotations shown in this document.]
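Description:
pNN4 is a small bacterial module plasmid (about 3.1 kb) from a Golden Gate toolkit for building custom TALENs and other TAL effector-based DNA-targeting constructs. It is built on the pTC14 backbone and carries a single 104 bp TAL effector repeat of Xanthomonas oryzae origin, cloned between XbaI and XhoI sites that both remain intact. The name indicates a repeat with the NN repeat-variable diresidue, which in TAL effector code is generally associated with recognition of guanine. The "4" most plausibly denotes the fourth position in an ordered repeat array, although the record does not spell out either point.

The plasmid is maintained in E. coli at high copy through a ColE1/pUC-type origin and is selected with tetracycline, with the tetracycline efflux gene (TcR) expressed from its own tet promoter. The automated annotation also picks up short fragments of lacI, an RSF origin and a kanamycin resistance gene, along with a T7 promoter and rrnB T1 and T2 terminators. The fragments appear to be non-functional remnants of the backbone's construction rather than working parts, and the terminators likely insulate the cloning region from read-through transcription. The repeat insert itself was not annotated in the feature table, and no promoter is indicated as driving its expression, which fits its role as a DNA part donor rather than an expression construct.

In use, pNN4 serves as a source of one repeat unit that is excised and ligated in a defined order with other repeat modules, producing arrays that specify a chosen DNA target sequence. These arrays are then moved into TALEN or TAL effector backbones.
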