Features (pLannotate 1.2.2; 10 found; start..end, strand, type, name):
      1..54      -  CDS            lacI (fragment): lac repressor; lacI; The lac repressor binds to the lac operator to inhibit transcription in E. coli. This inhibition can be relieved by adding lactose or isopropyl-β-D-thiogalactopyranoside (IPTG).
     56..180     -  rep_origin     RSF ori (fragment): Plasmids containing the RSF 1030 origin of replication can be propagated in E. coli cells that contain additional plasmids with compatible origins.
    196..224     +  promoter       tet promoter: E. coli promoter for tetracycline efflux protein gene
    272..1462    +  CDS            TcR: tetracycline efflux protein; tet; confers resistance to tetracycline
   1560..1634    +  CDS            KanR (fragment): aminoglycoside phosphotransferase; aphA-3; confers resistance to kanamycin
   1637..1655    -  promoter       T7 promoter: promoter for bacteriophage T7 RNA polymerase
   1948..2536    +  rep_origin     ori: high-copy-number ColE1/pMB1/pBR322/pUC origin of replication
   2719..2811    +  CDS            lacI (fragment): lac repressor; lacI; The lac repressor binds to the lac operator to inhibit transcription in E. coli. This inhibition can be relieved by adding lactose or isopropyl-β-D-thiogalactopyranoside (IPTG).
   2866..2893    -  terminator     rrnB T2 terminator: transcription terminator T2 from the E. coli rrnB gene
   3025..3068    +  terminator     rrnB T1 terminator: Escherichia coli rrnB; transcription terminator T1 from the E. coli rrnB gene
>Addgene plasmid #31010 | pNN4 | depositor full sequence | sequence record 14224 | Author sequence
CTGCATTAATGAATCGGCCAACGCGCGGGGAGAGGCGGTTTGCGTATTGGGCGCTCTTCCGCTTCCTCGC
TCACTGACTCGCTGCGCTCGGTCGTTCGGCTGCGGCGAGCGGTATCAGCTCACTCAAAGGCGGTAATACG
GTTATCCACAGAATCAGGGGATAACGCAGGAAAGAACATGAATTAATTCTCATGTTTGACAGCTTATCAT
CGATTAGCTTTAATGCGGTAGTTTATCACAGTTAAATTGCTAACGCAGTCAGGCACCGTGTATGAAATCT
AACAATGCGCTCATCGTCATCCTCGGCACCGTCACCCTGGATGCTGTAGGCATAGGCTTGGTTATGCCGG
TACTGCCGGGCCTCTTGCGGGATATCGTCCATTCCGACAGCATCGCCAGTCACTATGGCGTGCTGCTAGC
GCTATATGCGTTGATGCAATTTCTATGCGCACCCGTTCTCGGAGCACTGTCCGACCGCTTTGGCCGCCGC
CCAGTCCTGCTCGCTTCGCTACTTGGAGCCACTATCGACTACGCGATCATGGCGACCACACCCGTCCTGT
GGATTCTCTACGCCGGACGCATCGTGGCCGGCATCACCGGCGCCACAGGTGCGGTTGCTGGCGCCTATAT
CGCCGACATCACCGATGGGGAAGATCGGGCTCGCCACTTCGGGCTCATGAGCGCTTGTTTCGGCGTGGGT
ATGGTGGCAGGCCCCGTGGCCGGGGGACTGTTGGGCGCCATCTCCTTACATGCACCATTCCTTGCGGCGG
CGGTGCTCAACGGCCTCAACCTACTACTGGGCTGCTTCCTAATGCAGGAGTCGCATAAGGGAGAGCGCCG
ACCCATGCCCTTGAGAGCCTTCAACCCAGTCAGCTCCTTCCGGTGGGCGCGGGGCATGACTATCGTCGCC
GCACTTATGACTGTCTTCTTTATCATGCAACTCGTAGGACAGGTGCCGGCAGCGCTCTGGGTCATTTTCG
GCGAGGACCGCTTTCGCTGGAGCGCGACGATGATCGGCCTGTCGCTTGCGGTATTCGGAATCTTGCACGC
CCTCGCTCAAGCCTTCGTCACTGGTCCCGCCACCAAACGTTTCGGCGAGAAGCAGGCCATTATCGCCGGC
ATGGCGGCCGACGCGCTGGGCTACGTCTTGCTGGCGTTCGCGACGCGAGGCTGGATGGCCTTCCCCATTA
TGATTCTTCTCGCTTCCGGCGGCATCGGGATGCCCGCGTTGCAGGCCATGCTGTCCAGGCAGGTAGATGA
CGACCATCAGGGACAGCTTCAAGGATCGCTCGCGGCTCTTACCAGCCTAACTTCGATCATTGGACCGCTG
ATCGTCACGGCGATTTATGCCGCCTCGGCGAGCACATGGAACGGGTTGGCATGGATTGTAGGCGCCGCCC
TATACCTTGTCTGCCTCCCCGCGTTGCGTCGCGGTGCATGGAGCCGGGCCACCTCGACCTGAATGGAAGC
CGGCGGCACCTCGCTAACGGATTCACCACTCCAAGAATTGGAGCCAATCAATTCTTGCGGAGAACTGTGA
ATGCGCAAACCAACCCTTGATCGGGGAAGAACAGTATGTCGAGCTATTTTTTGACTTACTGGGGATCAAG
CCTGATTGGGAGAAAATAAAATATCCCCTATAGTGAGTCGTATTACATGGTCATAGCTGTTTCCTGGCAG
CTCTGGCCCGTGTCTCAAAATCTCTGATGTTACATTGCACAAGATAAAAATATATCATCATGCCTCCTCT
AGAGGTCTCGCCAGGACCATGGCCTGACCCCGGACCAAGTGGTGGCTATCGCCAGCAACAATGGCGGCAA
GCAAGCGCTCGAAACGGTGCAGCGGCTGTTGGAGACCCTCGAGCCACCCATGACCAAAATCCCTTAACGT
GAGTTACGCGTCGTTCCACTGAGCGTCAGACCCCGTAGAAAAGATCAAAGGATCTTCTTGAGATCCTTTT
TTTCTGCGCGTAATCTGCTGCTTGCAAACAAAAAAACCACCGCTACCAGCGGTGGTTTGTTTGCCGGATC
AAGAGCTACCAACTCTTTTTCCGAAGGTAACTGGCTTCAGCAGAGCGCAGATACCAAATACTGTTCTTCT
AGTGTAGCCGTAGTTAGGCCACCACTTCAAGAACTCTGTAGCACCGCCTACATACCTCGCTCTGCTAATC
CTGTTACCAGTGGCTGCTGCCAGTGGCGATAAGTCGTGTCTTACCGGGTTGGACTCAAGACGATAGTTAC
CGGATAAGGCGCAGCGGTCGGGCTGAACGGGGGGTTCGTGCACACAGCCCAGCTTGGAGCGAACGACCTA
CACCGAACTGAGATACCTACAGCGTGAGCTATGAGAAAGCGCCACGCTTCCCGAAGGGAGAAAGGCGGAC
AGGTATCCGGTAAGCGGCAGGGTCGGAACAGGAGAGCGCACGAGGGAGCTTCCAGGGGGAAACGCCTGGT
ATCTTTATAGTCCTGTCGGGTTTCGCCACCTCTGACTTGAGCGTCGATTTTTGTGATGCTCGTCAGGGGG
GCGGAGCCTATGGAAAAACGCCAGCAACGCGGCCTTTTTACGGTTCCTGGCCTTTTGCTGGCCTTTTGCT
CACATGTTCTTTCCTGCGTTATCCCCTGATTCTGTGGATAACCGTATTACCGCCTTTGAGTGAGCTGATA
CCGCTCGCCGCAGCCGAACGACCGAGCGCAGCGAGTCAGTGAGCGAGGAAGCGGAAGAGCGCCCAATACG
CAAACCGCCTCTCCCCGCGCGTTGGCCGATTCATTAATGCAGCTGGCACGACAGGTTTCCCGACTGGAAA
GCGGGCAGTGAGCGCAACGCAATTAATACGCGTACCGCTAGCCAGGAAGAGTTTGTAGAAACGCAAAAAG
GCCATCCGTCAGGATGGCCTTCTGCTTAGTTTGATGCCTGGCAGTTTATGGCGGGCGTCCTGCCCGCCAC
CCTCCGGGCCGTTGCTTCACAACGTTCAAATCCGCTCCCGGCGGATTTGTCCTACTCAGGAGAGCGTTCA
CCGACAAACAACAGATAAAACGAAAGGCCCAGTCTTCCGACTGAGCCTTTCGTTTTATTTGATGCCTGGC
AGTTCCCTACTCTCGCGTT
