>Addgene plasmid #31010 | pNN4 | addgene partial sequence | sequence record 35574 | 31010 with pTC14_F2 (caagcctgattgggagaaaa)
TGTTTCCTGGCAGCTCTGGCCCGTGTCTCAAAATCTCTGATGTTACATTGCACAAGATAAAAATATATCA
TCATGCCTCCTCTAGAGGTCTCGCCAGGACCATGGCCTGACCCCGGACCAAGTGGTGGCTATCGCCAGCA
ACAATGGCGGCAAGCAAGCGCTCGAAACGGTGCAGCGGCTGTTGGAGACCCTCGAGCCACCCATGACCAA
AATCCCTTAACGTGAGTTACGCGTCGTTCCACTGAGCGTCAGACCCCGTAGAAAAGATCAAAGGATCTTC
TTGAGATCCTTTTTTTCTGCGCGTAATCTGCTGCTTGCAAACAAAAAAACCACCGCTACCAGCGGTGGTT
TGTTTGCCGGATCAAGAGCTACCAACTCTTTTTCCGAAGGTAACTGGCTTCAGCAGAGCGCAGATACCAA
ATACTGTTCTTCTAGTGTAGCCGTAGTTAGGCCACCACTTCAAGAACTCTGTAGCACCGCCTACATACCT
CGCTCTGCTAATCCTGTTACCAGTGGCTGCTGCCAGTGGCGATAAGTCGTGTCTTACCGGGTTGGACTCA
AGACGATAGTTACCGGATAAGGCGCAGCGGTCGGGCTGAACGGGGGGTTCGTGCACACAGCCCAGCTTGG
AGCGAACGACCTACACCGAACTGAGATACCTACAGCGTGAGCTATGAGAAAGCGCCACGCTTCCCGAAGG
GAGAAAGGCGGACAGGTATCCGGTAAGCGGCAGGGTCGGAACAGGAGAGCGCACGAGGGAGCTTCCAGGG
GGAAACGCCTGGTATCTTTATAGTCCTGTCGGGTTTCGCCACCTCTGACTTGAGCGTCGATTTTTGTGAT
GCTCGTCAGGGGGGC
